>Addgene plasmid #169778 | pGRNA1 | depositor full sequence | sequence record 328957 | pGRNA1 sequence 3502 bps
AGCGCCCAATACGCAAACCGCCTCTCCCCGCGCGTTGGCCGATTCATTAATGCAGCTGGCACGACAGGTT
TCCCGACTGGAAAGCGGGCAGTGAGCGCAACGCAATTAATGTGAGTTAGCTCACTCATTAGGCACCCCAG
GCTTTACACTTTATGCTTCCGGCTCGTATGTTGTGTGGAATTGTGAGCGGATAACAATTTCACACAGGAA
ACAGCTATGACCATGATTACGCCAAGCTTCACCTGCGATTGATTGAACAAAGCACCAGTGGTCTAGTGGT
AGAATAGTACCCTGCCACGGTACAGACCCGGGTTCGATTCCCGGCTGGTGCAAGAGACCTCCGGAGTGGT
CTCAGTTTTAGAGCTAGAAATAGCAAGTTAAAATAAGGCTAGTCCGTTATCAACTTGAAAAAGTGGCACC
GAGTCGGTGCTAAGTAAGGCAGGTGCTCGAGGGGCCCGTTATCGGGGAAGAAGTGGCTGATCTCAGCCAC
CGCGAAAATGACATCAAAAACGCCATTAACCTGATGTTCTGGGGAATATAAATGTCAGGCATGAGATTAT
CAAAAAGGATCTTCACCTAGATCCTTTTCACGTAGAAAGCCAGTCCGCAGAAACGGTGCTGACCCCGGAT
GAATGTCAGCTACTGGGCTATCTGGACAAGGGAAAACGCAAGCGCAAAGAGAAAGCAGGTAGCTTGCAGT
GGGCTTACATGGCGATAGCTAGACTGGGCGGTTTTATGGACAGCAAGCGAACCGGAATTGCCAGCTGGGG
CGCCCTCTGGTAAGGTTGGGAAGCCCTGCAAAGTAAACTGGATGGCTTTCTTGCCGCCAAGGATCTGATG
GCGCAGGGGATCAAGCTCTGATCAAGAGACAGGATGAGGATCGTTTCGCATGATTGAACAAGATGGATTG
CACGCAGGTTCTCCGGCCGCTTGGGTGGAGAGGCTATTCGGCTATGACTGGGCACAACAGACAATCGGCT
GCTCTGATGCCGCCGTGTTCCGGCTGTCAGCGCAGGGGCGCCCGGTTCTTTTTGTCAAGACCGACCTGTC
CGGTGCCCTGAATGAACTGCAAGACGAGGCAGCGCGGCTATCGTGGCTGGCCACGACGGGCGTTCCTTGC
GCAGCTGTGCTCGACGTTGTCACTGAAGCGGGAAGGGACTGGCTGCTATTGGGCGAAGTGCCGGGGCAGG
ATCTCCTGTCATCCCACCTTGCTCCTGCCGAGAAAGTATCCATCATGGCTGATGCAATGCGGCGGCTGCA
TACGCTTGATCCGGCTACCTGCCCATTCGACCACCAAGCGAAACATCGCATCGAGCGAGCACGTACTCGG
ATGGAAGCCGGTCTTGTCGATCAGGATGATCTGGACGAAGAGCATCAGGGGCTCGCGCCAGCCGAACTGT
TCGCCAGGCTCAAGGCGCGCATGCCCGACGGCGAGGATCTCGTCGTGACCCATGGCGATGCCTGCTTGCC
GAATATCATGGTGGAAAATGGCCGCTTTTCTGGATTCATCGACTGTGGCCGGCTGGGTGTGGCGGACCGC
TATCAGGACATAGCGTTGGCTACCCGTGATATTGCTGAAGAGCTTGGCGGCGAATGGGCTGACCGCTTCC
TCGTGCTTTACGGTATCGCCGCTCCCGATTCGCAGCGCATCGCCTTCTATCGCCTTCTTGACGAGTTCTT
CTGAATTGAAAAAGGAAGAGTATGAGTATTCAACATTTCCGTGTCGCCCTTATTCCCTTTTTTGCGGCAT
TTTGCCTTCCTGTTTTTGCTCACCCAGAAACGCTGGTGAAAGTAAAAGATGCTGAAGATCAGTTGGGTGC
ACGAGTGGGTTACATCGAACTGGATCTCAACAGCGGTAAGATCCTTGAGAGTTTTCGCCCCGAAGAACGT
TTTCCAATGATGAGCACTTTTAAAGTTCTGCTATGTGGCGCGGTATTATCCCGTATTGACGCCGGGCAAG
AGCAACTCGGTCGCCGCATACACTATTCTCAGAATGACTTGGTTGAGTACTCACCAGTCACAGAAAAGCA
TCTTACGGATGGCATGACAGTAAGAGAATTATGCAGTGCTGCCATAACCATGAGTGATAACACTGCGGCC
AACTTACTTCTGACAACGATCGGAGGACCGAAGGAGCTAACCGCTTTTTTGCACAACATGGGGGATCATG
TAACTCGCCTTGATCGTTGGGAACCGGAGCTGAATGAAGCCATACCAAACGACGAGCGTGACACCACGAT
GCCTGTAGCAATGGCAACAACGTTGCGCAAACTATTAACTGGCGAACTACTTACTCTAGCTTCCCGGCAA
CAATTAATAGACTGGATGGAGGCGGATAAAGTTGCAGGACCACTTCTGCGCTCGGCCCTTCCGGCTGGCT
GGTTTATTGCTGATAAATCTGGAGCCGGTGAGCGTGGTTCGCGCGGTATCATTGCAGCACTGGGGCCAGA
TGGTAAGCCCTCCCGTATCGTAGTTATCTACACGACGGGGAGCCAGGCAACTATGGATGAACGAAATAGA
CAGATCGCTGAGATAGGTGCCTCACTGATTAAGCATTGGTAACTGTCAGACCAAGTTTACTCATATATAC
TTTAGATTGATTTAAAACTTCATTTTTAATTTAAAAGGATCTAGGTGAAGATCCTTTTTGATAATCTCAT
GACCAAAATCCCTTAACGTGAGTTTTCGTTCCACTGAGCGTCAGACCCCGTAGAAAAGATCAAAGGATCT
TCTTGAGATCCTTTTTTTCTGCGCGTAATCTGCTGCTTGCAAACAAAAAAACCACCGCTACCAGCGGTGG
TTTGTTTGCCGGATCAAGAGCTACCAACTCTTTTTCCGAAGGTAACTGGCTTCAGCAGAGCGCAGATACC
AAATACTGTTCTTCTAGTGTAGCCGTAGTTAGGCCACCACTTCAAGAACTCTGTAGCACCGCCTACATAC
CTCGCTCTGCTAATCCTGTTACCAGTGGCTGCTGCCAGTGGCGATAAGTCGTGTCTTACCGGGTTGGATT
CAAGACGATAGTTACCGGATAAGGCGCAGCGGTCGGGCTGAACGGGGGGTTCGTGCACACAGCCCAGCTT
GGAGCGAACGACCTACACCGAACTGAGATACCTACAGCGTGAGCTATGAGAAAGCGCCACGCTTCCCGAA
GGGAGAAAGGCGGACAGGTATCCGGTAAGCGGCAGGGTCGGAACAGGAGAGCGCACGAGGGAGCTTCCAG
GGGGAAACGCCTGGTATCTTTATAGTCCTGTCGGGTTTCGCCACCTCTGACTTGAGCGTCGATTTTTGTG
ATGCTCGTCAGGGGGGCGGAGCCTATGGAAAAACGCCAGCAACGCGGCCTTTTTACGGTTCCTGGCCTTT
TGCTGGCCTTTTGCTCACATGTTCTTTCCTGCGTTATCCCCTGATTCTGTGGATAACCGTATTACCGCCT
TTGAGTGAGCTGATACCGCTCGCCGCAGCCGAACGACCGAGCGCAGCGAATCAGTGAGCGAGGAAGCGGA
AG
Features (pLannotate 1.2.2; 12 found; start..end, strand, type, name):
      2..94      +  CDS            lacI (fragment): lac repressor; lacI; The lac repressor binds to the lac operator to inhibit transcription in E. coli. This inhibition can be relieved by adding lactose or isopropyl-β-D-thiogalactopyranoside (IPTG).
    107..128     +  protein_bind   CAP binding site: CAP binding activates transcription in the presence of cAMP. E. coli catabolite activator protein
    143..173     +  promoter       lac promoter: promoter for the E. coli lac operon
    181..197     +  protein_bind   lac operator: The lac repressor binds to the lac operator to inhibit transcription in E. coli. This inhibition can be relieved by adding lactose or isopropyl-β-D-thiogalactopyranoside (IPTG). lac repressor encoded by lacI
    261..331     +  ncRNA          tRNA: Accession: RF00005 - tRNA
    355..430     +  misc_RNA       gRNA scaffold: guide RNA scaffold for the Streptococcus pyogenes CRISPR/Cas9 system
    456..541     +  CDS            ccdB (fragment): CcdB, a bacterial toxin that poisons DNA gyrase; ccdB; Plasmids containing the ccdB gene cannot be propagated in standard E. coli strains.
    589..858     +  CDS            tnpA (fragment): TN5P_ECOLX - Also known as tnp. Experimental evidence at protein level: Swiss-Prot protein existence level 1. Mediates transposition of transposon Tn5 by a 'cut and paste' mechanism. First, the monomeric transposase binds the 19 bp inverted DNA repeats flanking the transposon. Then, dimerization of the DNA- bound transposase creates a synaptic DNA complex. After nicking of the first DNA strand, excision of the transposon proceeds through a series of intermediates. The transposase then mediates the insertion of the transposon at a new site by strand transfer. The activity of the wild- type tran
    890..1681    +  CDS            neo: KKA2_KLEPN - Also known as kan, nptII. Experimental evidence at protein level: Swiss-Prot protein existence level 1. Resistance to kanamycin, neomycin, paromomycin, ribostamycin, butirosin and gentamicin B. From Klebsiella pneumoniae.
   1685..1701    +  promoter       AmpR promoter (fragment): bla
   1702..2562    +  CDS            AmpR: β-lactamase; bla; confers resistance to ampicillin, carbenicillin, and related antibiotics
   2733..3321    +  rep_origin     ori: high-copy-number ColE1/pMB1/pBR322/pUC origin of replication
