>Addgene plasmid #169778 | pGRNA1 | addgene full sequence | sequence record 337780 | Addgene NGS Result
CAGGAAACAGCTATGACCATGATTACGCCAAGCTTCACCTGCGATTGATTGAACAAAGCACCAGTGGTCT
AGTGGTAGAATAGTACCCTGCCACGGTACAGACCCGGGTTCGATTCCCGGCTGGTGCAAGAGACCTCCGG
AGTGGTCTCAGTTTTAGAGCTAGAAATAGCAAGTTAAAATAAGGCTAGTCCGTTATCAACTTGAAAAAGT
GGCACCGAGTCGGTGCTAAGTAAGGCAGGTGCTCGAGGGGCCCGTTATCGGGGAAGAAGTGGCTGATCTC
AGCCACCGCGAAAATGACATCAAAAACGCCATTAACCTGATGTTCTGGGGAATATAAATGTCAGGCATGA
GATTATCAAAAAGGATCTTCACCTAGATCCTTTTCACGTAGAAAGCCAGTCCGCAGAAACGGTGCTGACC
CCGGATGAATGTCAGCTACTGGGCTATCTGGACAAGGGAAAACGCAAGCGCAAAGAGAAAGCAGGTAGCT
TGCAGTGGGCTTACATGGCGATAGCTAGACTGGGCGGTTTTATGGACAGCAAGCGAACCGGAATTGCCAG
CTGGGGCGCCCTCTGGTAAGGTTGGGAAGCCCTGCAAAGTAAACTGGATGGCTTTCTTGCCGCCAAGGAT
CTGATGGCGCAGGGGATCAAGCTCTGATCAAGAGACAGGATGAGGATCGTTTCGCATGATTGAACAAGAT
GGATTGCACGCAGGTTCTCCGGCCGCTTGGGTGGAGAGGCTATTCGGCTATGACTGGGCACAACAGACAA
TCGGCTGCTCTGATGCCGCCGTGTTCCGGCTGTCAGCGCAGGGGCGCCCGGTTCTTTTTGTCAAGACCGA
CCTGTCCGGTGCCCTGAATGAACTGCAAGACGAGGCAGCGCGGCTATCGTGGCTGGCCACGACGGGCGTT
CCTTGCGCAGCTGTGCTCGACGTTGTCACTGAAGCGGGAAGGGACTGGCTGCTATTGGGCGAAGTGCCGG
GGCAGGATCTCCTGTCATCTCACCTTGCTCCTGCCGAGAAAGTATCCATCATGGCTGATGCAATGCGGCG
GCTGCATACGCTTGATCCGGCTACCTGCCCATTCGACCACCAAGCGAAACATCGCATCGAGCGAGCACGT
ACTCGGATGGAAGCCGGTCTTGTCGATCAGGATGATCTGGACGAAGAGCATCAGGGGCTCGCGCCAGCCG
AACTGTTCGCCAGGCTCAAGGCGAGCATGCCCGACGGCGAGGATCTCGTCGTGACCCATGGCGATGCCTG
CTTGCCGAATATCATGGTGGAAAATGGCCGCTTTTCTGGATTCATCGACTGTGGCCGGCTGGGTGTGGCG
GACCGCTATCAGGACATAGCGTTGGCTACCCGTGATATTGCTGAAGAGCTTGGCGGCGAATGGGCTGACC
GCTTCCTCGTGCTTTACGGTATCGCCGCTCCCGATTCGCAGCGCATCGCCTTCTATCGCCTTCTTGACGA
GTTCTTCTGAATTGAAAAAGGAAGAGTATGAGTATTCAACATTTCCGTGTCGCCCTTATTCCCTTTTTTG
CGGCATTTTGCCTTCCTGTTTTTGCTCACCCAGAAACGCTGGTGAAAGTAAAAGATGCTGAAGATCAGTT
GGGTGCACGAGTGGGTTACATCGAACTGGATCTCAACAGCGGTAAGATCCTTGAGAGTTTTCGCCCCGAA
GAACGTTTTCCAATGATGAGCACTTTTAAAGTTCTGCTATGTGGCGCGGTATTATCCCGTATTGACGCCG
GGCAAGAGCAACTCGGTCGCCGCATACACTATTCTCAGAATGACTTGGTTGAGTACTCACCAGTCACAGA
AAAGCATCTTACGGATGGCATGACAGTAAGAGAATTATGCAGTGCTGCCATAACCATGAGTGATAACACT
GCGGCCAACTTACTTCTGACAACGATCGGAGGACCGAAGGAGCTAACCGCTTTTTTGCACAACATGGGGG
ATCATGTAACTCGCCTTGATCGTTGGGAACCGGAGCTGAATGAAGCCATACCAAACGACGAGCGTGACAC
CACGATGCCTGTAGCAATGGCAACAACGTTGCGCAAACTATTAACTGGCGAACTACTTACTCTAGCTTCC
CGGCAACAATTAATAGACTGGATGGAGGCGGATAAAGTTGCAGGACCACTTCTGCGCTCGGCCCTTCCGG
CTGGCTGGTTTATTGCTGATAAATCTGGAGCCGGTGAGCGTGGTTCGCGCGGTATCATTGCAGCACTGGG
GCCAGATGGTAAGCCCTCCCGTATCGTAGTTATCTACACGACGGGGAGCCAGGCAACTATGGATGAACGA
AATAGACAGATCGCTGAGATAGGTGCCTCACTGATTAAGCATTGGTAACTGTCAGACCAAGTTTACTCAT
ATATACTTTAGATTGATTTAAAACTTCATTTTTAATTTAAAAGGATCTAGGTGAAGATCCTTTTTGATAA
TCTCATGACCAAAATCCCTTAACGTGAGTTTTCGTTCCACTGAGCGTCAGACCCCGTAGAAAAGATCAAA
GGATCTTCTTGAGATCCTTTTTTTCTGCGCGTAATCTGCTGCTTGCAAACAAAAAAACCACCGCTACCAG
CGGTGGTTTGTTTGCCGGATCAAGAGCTACCAACTCTTTTTCCGAAGGTAACTGGCTTCAGCAGAGCGCA
GATACCAAATACTGTTCTTCTAGTGTAGCCGTAGTTAGGCCACCACTTCAAGAACTCTGTAGCACCGCCT
ACATACCTCGCTCTGCTAATCCTGTTACCAGTGGCTGCTGCCAGTGGCGATAAGTCGTGTCTTACCGGGT
TGGATTCAAGACGATAGTTACCGGATAAGGCGCAGCGGTCGGGCTGAACGGGGGGTTCGTGCACACAGCC
CAGCTTGGAGCGAACGACCTACACCGAACTGAGATACCTACAGCGTGAGCTATGAGAAAGCGCCACGCTT
CCCGAAGGGAGAAAGGCGGACAGGTATCCGGTAAGCGGCAGGGTCGGAACAGGAGAGCGCACGAGGGAGC
TTCCAGGGGGAAACGCCTGGTATCTTTATAGTCCTGTCGGGTTTCGCCACCTCTGACTTGAGCGTCGATT
TTTGTGATGCTCGTCAGGGGGGCGGAGCCTATGGAAAAACGCCAGCAACGCGGCCTTTTTACGGTTCCTG
GCCTTTTGCTGGCCTTTTGCTCACATGTTCTTTCCTGCGTTATCCCCTGATTCTGTGGATAACCGTATTA
CCGCCTTTGAGTGAGCTGATACCGCTCGCCGCAGCCGAACGACCGAGCGCAGCGAATCAGTGAGCGAGGA
AGCGGAAGAGCGCCCAATACGCAAACCGCCTCTCCCCGCGCGTTGGCCGATTCATTAATGCAGCTGGCAC
GACAGGTTTCCCGACTGGAAAGCGGGCAGTGAGCGCAACGCAATTAATGTGAGTTAGCTCACTCATTAGG
CACCCCAGGCTTTACACTTTATGCTTCCGGCTCGTATGTTGTGTGGAATTGTGAGCGGATAACAATTTCA
CA
Features (pLannotate 1.2.2; 12 found; start..end, strand, type, name):
     57..127     +  ncRNA          tRNA: Accession: RF00005 - tRNA
    151..226     +  misc_RNA       gRNA scaffold: guide RNA scaffold for the Streptococcus pyogenes CRISPR/Cas9 system
    252..337     +  CDS            ccdB (fragment): CcdB, a bacterial toxin that poisons DNA gyrase; ccdB; Plasmids containing the ccdB gene cannot be propagated in standard E. coli strains.
    385..654     +  CDS            tnpA (fragment): TN5P_ECOLX - Also known as tnp. Experimental evidence at protein level: Swiss-Prot protein existence level 1. Mediates transposition of transposon Tn5 by a 'cut and paste' mechanism. First, the monomeric transposase binds the 19 bp inverted DNA repeats flanking the transposon. Then, dimerization of the DNA- bound transposase creates a synaptic DNA complex. After nicking of the first DNA strand, excision of the transposon proceeds through a series of intermediates. The transposase then mediates the insertion of the transposon at a new site by strand transfer. The activity of the wild- type tran
    686..1480    +  CDS            NeoR/KanR: aminoglycoside phosphotransferase from Tn5; aph(3')-II (or nptII); confers resistance to neomycin, kanamycin, and G418 (Geneticin®)
   1481..1497    +  promoter       AmpR promoter (fragment): bla
   1498..2358    +  CDS            AmpR: β-lactamase; bla; confers resistance to ampicillin, carbenicillin, and related antibiotics
   2529..3117    +  rep_origin     ori: high-copy-number ColE1/pMB1/pBR322/pUC origin of replication
   3300..3392    +  CDS            lacI (fragment): lac repressor; lacI; The lac repressor binds to the lac operator to inhibit transcription in E. coli. This inhibition can be relieved by adding lactose or isopropyl-β-D-thiogalactopyranoside (IPTG).
   3405..3426    +  protein_bind   CAP binding site: CAP binding activates transcription in the presence of cAMP. E. coli catabolite activator protein
   3441..3471    +  promoter       lac promoter: promoter for the E. coli lac operon
   3479..3495    +  protein_bind   lac operator: The lac repressor binds to the lac operator to inhibit transcription in E. coli. This inhibition can be relieved by adding lactose or isopropyl-β-D-thiogalactopyranoside (IPTG). lac repressor encoded by lacI
