[The description below was written by a language model from this plasmid's Addgene catalogue record and pLannotate feature annotations shown in this document.]
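Description:
pGRNA1 is a small (about 3.5 kb) empty-backbone cloning plasmid built on the commercial All in One vector and intended to receive a single guide RNA spacer by restriction-enzyme cloning. It belongs to a multiplex guide RNA expression system developed for plant genome engineering. It is maintained in standard E. coli at high copy from a ColE1/pUC-type origin. Kanamycin is the recorded selection, provided by a Tn5-derived aminoglycoside phosphotransferase (NeoR/KanR). The feature tables also annotate a complete β-lactamase (AmpR) gene immediately downstream, although ampicillin is not listed as the selection.

The functional payload is a tRNA element followed shortly by the Streptococcus pyogenes Cas9 gRNA scaffold. The short gap between them is presumably where the spacer is inserted, although the record does not name the enzymes or sites. In tRNA–gRNA architectures, endogenous tRNA-processing enzymes cleave at the tRNA boundaries and release individual guides from a longer transcript, which allows several units to be strung together. This plasmid therefore most likely serves as a module for building one such unit rather than as a final expression vector. No plant or Pol III promoter, Cas9 gene, terminator or T-DNA border is annotated. The only promoter upstream of the cassette is the bacterial lac promoter, with its CAP site and operator, a remnant of the cloning backbone.

The short ccdB, Tn5 transposase and lacI fragments are also backbone remnants, and the truncated ccdB is consistent with growth in ordinary strains. The depositor and sequencing-derived records are the same length and carry the same features in the same order, differing only in their start coordinate.
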