Addgene plasmid #169778: pGRNA1
Purpose: (Empty Backbone) Insert one gRNA
Depositing lab: Sang-Gyu Kim. Depositing organization: Korea Advanced Institute of Science and Technology. Publication: A multiplex guide RNA expression system and its efficacy for plant genome engineering. Oh Y, Lee B, Kim H, Kim SG. Plant Methods. 2020 Mar 12;16:37. doi: 10.1186/s13007-020-00580-x. eCollection 2020. PubMed 32190101.
Backbone
  Vector backbone: All in One™ vector
  Backbone manufacturer: BIOFACT
  Vector type: Unspecified
Growth in bacteria
  Bacterial resistance: Kanamycin, 50 μg/mL
  Growth temperature: 37°C
  Growth strain: DH5alpha
  Copy number: High Copy
Gene/Insert
  Cloning method: Restriction Enzyme
Terms and licenses: Academic/Nonprofit Terms; Industry Terms: Not Available to Industry
How to cite: pGRNA1 was a gift from Sang-Gyu Kim (Addgene plasmid # 169778 ; http://n2t.net/addgene:169778 ; RRID:Addgene_169778)
